Addgene plasmid #204312: pJAT23
Purpose: For generating targeting inversions. C-terminal split GFP, expressed in eyes.
Depositing lab: David Stern. Depositing organization: HHMI, Janelia Research Campus. Publication: The Janelia Atalanta plasmids provide a simple and efficient CRISPR/Cas9-mediated homology directed repair platform for Drosophila. Stern D, Kim E, Behrman E. bioRxiv 2023.06.17.545412 10.1101/2023.06.17.545412.
Backbone
  Vector backbone: Janelia Atalanta cloning plasmid
  Vector type: CRISPR
  Selectable markers: ccdB, SacB
Growth in bacteria
  Bacterial resistance: Spectinomycin, 50 μg/mL
  Growth temperature: 37°C
  Growth strain: ccdB Survival
  Growth instructions: Spectinomycin is in the backbone. Chlor and Amp are in the Gateway cloning arms. The plasmids can be maintained on any single of these antibiotics. Depositor typically grows them in Amp or Spec.
  Copy number: High Copy
Gene/Insert
  Gene/Insert name: 3XP3-GFPc (alt name: pJAT23{dU6-3-attR3-Amp-ccdB-attR4-3XP3-MBP-GFPc-attR5-Chlor-SacB-attR6})
  Species: Synthetic
  Promoter: 3XP3
  Cloning method: Unknown
Terms and licenses: Academic/Nonprofit Terms; Industry Terms: Not Available to Industry
Depositor comments: Please visit https://www.biorxiv.org/content/10.1101/2023.06.17.545412v1 for bioRxiv preprint.
How to cite: pJAT23 was a gift from David Stern (Addgene plasmid # 204312 ; http://n2t.net/addgene:204312 ; RRID:Addgene_204312)
