[The description below was written by a language model from this plasmid's Addgene catalogue record and pLannotate feature annotations shown in this document.]
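Description:
pJAT23 is a member of the Janelia Atalanta series of cloning plasmids, a Gateway-based platform for building donor constructs for CRISPR/Cas9-mediated homology-directed repair in Drosophila. It replicates in E. coli from a high-copy ColE1/pUC-type origin and carries a spectinomycin/streptomycin resistance gene (aadA) in the backbone. Because it contains the ccdB toxin gene, it is maintained in a ccdB-tolerant strain.

The payload is arranged as dU6-3–attR3–AmpR–ccdB–attR4–3XP3–MBP–GFPc–attR5–CmR–SacB–attR6. Two Gateway destination cassettes flank a central marker. The first, bounded by attR3 and attR4 (the automated annotation labels the latter as an attR2 fragment with an attB4 core), holds ampicillin resistance and ccdB. The second, bounded by attR5 and attR6, holds chloramphenicol resistance and the sucrose-sensitivity gene sacB. These counter-selectable cassettes are intended to be replaced by LR recombination, presumably with homology arms, although the record does not spell out what is inserted at each position. A Drosophila U6-3 RNA polymerase III promoter sits immediately upstream of the first cassette, a placement suited to guide RNA expression. SP6 and T7 promoters lie outside the assembly.

The central marker uses the eye-specific 3XP3 promoter, annotated here with an hsp70 minimal promoter fragment, to drive a maltose-binding protein (malE) fusion to the C-terminal fragment of split GFP, ending in an SV40 polyadenylation signal. The GFP fragment itself was not picked up by the feature annotation. According to the record, the plasmid is meant for generating targeted inversions. By implication, eye fluorescence would require a complementary N-terminal GFP fragment supplied by a partner construct, but the record does not describe the scheme.
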