Features (pLannotate 1.2.2; 28 found; start..end, strand, type, name):
     65..121     +  CDS            GmR (fragment): gentamycin acetyltransferase; aacC1; confers resistance to gentamycin
    132..919     +  CDS            SmR (fragment): aminoglycoside adenylyltransferase (Murphy, 1985); aadA; confers resistance to spectinomycin and streptomycin
   1165..1753    +  rep_origin     ori: high-copy-number ColE1/pMB1/pBR322/pUC origin of replication
   1956..1974    +  promoter       SP6 promoter: promoter for bacteriophage SP6 RNA polymerase
   2051..2471    +  promoter       dU6-3 promoter: RNA polymerase III promoter for Drosophila U6-3 snRNA (Port et al., 2014)
   2478..2601    +  protein_bind   attR3: mutant version of attR; recombination site for the Gateway® LR reaction LR Clonase™
   2624..2654    +  promoter       lac UV5 promoter: E. coli lac promoter with an "up" mutation
   2678..2695    +  promoter       cat promoter (fragment): promoter of the E. coli cat gene encoding chloramphenicol acetyltransferase
   2697..2801    +  promoter       AmpR promoter: bla
   2802..3662    +  CDS            AmpR: β-lactamase; bla; confers resistance to ampicillin, carbenicillin, and related antibiotics
   3663..3745    +  intron         PDK intron (fragment): pdk; modified pyruvate orthophosphate dikinase intron from Flaveria trinervia 3.0
   3836..3994    +  CDS            ccdA (fragment): CCDA_ECO57 - Also known as H, letA. Experimental evidence at protein level: Swiss-Prot protein existence level 1. Antitoxin component of a type II toxin-antitoxin (TA) system which inhibits the post-segregational killing (PSK) of plasmid-free cells, also referred to as a plasmid addiction system. Binds to and blocks the activity of CcdB; will also remove bound CcdB protein from the CcdB-GyrA complex by forming a CcdA-CcdB complex, a process termed rejuvenation. Functions as a transcriptional corepressor for the ccdAB operon, repression also requires CcdB (By similarity). From Escherichia coli
   3999..4301    +  CDS            ccdB: CCDB_ECOLI - Also known as G, letB, letD. Experimental evidence at protein level: Swiss-Prot protein existence level 1. Toxic component of a type II toxin-antitoxin (TA) system, functioning in plasmid maintainence. Responsible for the post- segregational killing (PSK) of plasmid-free cells, also referred to as a plasmid addiction system. Half-life of over 2 hours. Cell killing by CcdB is accompanied by filamentation, defects in chromosome and plasmid segregation, defects in cell division, formation of anucleate cells, decreased DNA synthesis and plasmid loss. Interferes with the activity of DN
   4342..4451    -  protein_bind   attR2 (fragment): mutant version of attR; recombination site for the Gateway® LR reaction LR Clonase™
   4445..4465    -  protein_bind   attB4: mutant version of attB; core recombination site for the Gateway® BP reaction BP Clonase™
   4594..4716    +  promoter       hsp70 promoter (fragment): Drosophila melanogaster hsp70Bb promoter
   4722..5831    +  CDS            malE (fragment): MALE_ECO57 - Experimental evidence at protein level: Swiss-Prot protein existence level 1. Part of the ABC transporter complex MalEFGK involved in maltose/maltodextrin import. Binds maltose and higher maltodextrins. From Escherichia coli O157:H7.
   5890..5973    +  CDS            large T antigen (fragment): large T antigen from SV40 (simian virus 40)
   5996..6117    +  polyA_signal   SV40 poly(A) signal: SV40 polyadenylation signal
   6149..6272    +  protein_bind   attR5: mutant version of attR; recombination site for the Gateway® LR reaction LR Clonase™
   6295..6325    +  promoter       lac UV5 promoter: E. coli lac promoter with an "up" mutation
   6349..6378    +  promoter       cat promoter (fragment): promoter of the E. coli cat gene encoding chloramphenicol acetyltransferase
   6379..7035    +  CDS            cat: CAT_ECOLX - Experimental evidence at protein level: Swiss-Prot protein existence level 1. This enzyme is an effector of chloramphenicol resistance in bacteria. From Escherichia coli. This protein is used as a marker in many commonly used cloning vectors, such as pACYC184.
   7047..7492    +  promoter       sacB promoter: sacR; sacB promoter and control region
   7493..8914    +  CDS            SacB: secreted levansucrase that renders bacterial growth sensitive to sucrose; Bacillus subtilis sacB; negative selection marker
   8953..9076    -  protein_bind   attR6: mutant version of attR; recombination site for the Gateway® LR reaction LR Clonase™
   9169..9187    -  promoter       T7 promoter: promoter for bacteriophage T7 RNA polymerase
   9378..9401    +  promoter       Pc promoter (fragment): intI1 (promoter lies within the coding sequence); class 1 integron promoter
>Addgene plasmid #204312 | pJAT23 | addgene full sequence | sequence record 405857 | Addgene NGS Result
TGGGGTACAGTCTATGCCTCGGGCATCCAAGCAGCAAGCGCGTTACGCCGTGGGTCGATGTTTGATGTTA
TGGAGCAGCAACGATGTTACGCAGCAGGGCAGTCGCCCTAAAACAAAGTTAAACATCATGGGGGAAGCGG
TGATCGCCGAAGTATCGACTCAACTATCAGAGGTAGTTGGCGTCATCGAGCGCCATCTCGAACCGACGTT
GCTGGCCGTACATTTGTACGGCTCCGCAGTGGATGGCGGCCTGAAGCCACACAGTGATATTGATTTGCTG
GTTACGGTGACCGTAAGGCTTGATGAAACAACGCGGCGAGCTTTGATCAACGACCTTTTGGAAACTTCGG
CTTCCCCTGGAGAGAGCGAGATTCTCCGCGCTGTAGAAGTCACCATTGTTGTGCACGACGACATCATTCC
GTGGCGTTATCCAGCTAAGCGCGAACTGCAATTTGGAGAATGGCAGCGCAATGACATTCTTGCAGGTATC
TTCGAGCCAGCCACGATCGACATTGATCTGGCTATCTTGCTGACAAAAGCAAGAGAACATAGCGTTGCCT
TGGTAGGTCCAGCGGCGGAGGAACTCTTTGATCCGGTTCCTGAACAGGATCTATTTGAGGCGCTAAATGA
AACCTTAACGCTATGGAACTCGCCGCCCGACTGGGCTGGCGATGAGCGAAATGTAGTGCTTACGTTGTCC
CGCATTTGGTACAGCGCAGTAACCGGCAAAATCGCGCCGAAGGATGTCGCTGCCGACTGGGCAATGGAGC
GCCTGCCGGCCCAGTATCAGCCCGTCATACTTGAAGCTAGACAGGCTTATCTTGGACAAGAAGAAGATCG
CTTGGCCTCGCGCGCAGATCAGTTGGAAGAATTTGTCCACTACGTGAAAGGCGAGATCACCAAGGTAGTC
GGCAAATAATGTCTAGCTAGAAATTCGTTCAAGCCGACGCCGCTTCGCGGCGCGGCTTAACTCAAGCGTT
AGATGCACTAAGCACATAATTGCTCACAGCCAAACTATCAGGTCAAGTCTGCTTTTATTATTTTTAAGCG
TGCATAATAAGCCCTACACAAATTGGGAGATATATCATGCATGACCAAAATCCCTTAACGTGAGTTTTCG
TTCCACTGAGCGTCAGACCCCGTAGAAAAGATCAAAGGATCTTCTTGAGATCCTTTTTTTCTGCGCGTAA
TCTGCTGCTTGCAAACAAAAAAACCACCGCTACCAGCGGTGGTTTGTTTGCCGGATCAAGAGCTACCAAC
TCTTTTTCCGAAGGTAACTGGCTTCAGCAGAGCGCAGATACCAAATACTGTCCTTCTAGTGTAGCCGTAG
TTAGGCCACCACTTCAAGAACTCTGTAGCACCGCCTACATACCTCGCTCTGCTAATCCTGTTACCAGTGG
CTGCTGCCAGTGGCGATAAGTCGTGTCTTACCGGGTTGGACTCAAGACGATAGTTACCGGATAAGGCGCA
GCGGTCGGGCTGAACGGGGGGTTCGTGCACACAGCCCAGCTTGGAGCGAACGACCTACACCGAACTGAGA
TACCTACAGCGTGAGCTATGAGAAAGCGCCACGCTTCCCGAAGGGAGAAAGGCGGACAGGTATCCGGTAA
GCGGCAGGGTCGGAACAGGAGAGCGCACGAGGGAGCTTCCAGGGGGAAACGCCTGGTATCTTTATAGTCC
TGTCGGGTTTCGCCACCTCTGACTTGAGCGTCGATTTTTGTGATGCTCGTCAGGGGGGCGGAGCCTATGG
AAAAACGCCAGCAACGCGGCCTTTTTACGGTTCCTGGCCTTTTGCTGGCCTTTTGCTCACATGTTCTTTC
CTGCGTTATCCCCTGATTCTGTGGATAACCGTATTACCGCCTTTGAGTGAGCTGATACCGCTCGCCGCAG
CCGAACGACCGAGCGCAGCGAGTCAGTGAGCGAGGAAATCGTCACCTGCAGGAAGGTTTAAACGCATTTA
GGTGACACTATAGAAGTGTGTATCGCTCGAGGGATCCGAATTCGAAGTCTTGGTACGGAGGGGATCCGAT
CGACAAGCCGAACATATGGGTTTTTTGCTCACCTGTGATTGCTCCTACTCAAATACAAAAACATCAAATT
TTCTGTCAATAAAGCATATTTATTTATATTTATTTTACAGGAAAGAATTCCTTTTAAAGTGTATTTTAAC
CTATAATGAAAAACGATTAAAAAAAATACATAAAATAATTCGAAAATTTTTGAATAGCCCAGGTTGATAA
AAATTCATTTCATACGTTTTATAACTTATGCCCCTAAGTATTTTTTGACCATAGTGTTTCAATTCTACAT
TAATTTTACAGAGTAGAATGAAACGCCACCTACTCAGCCAAGAGGCGAAAAGGTTAGCTCGCCAAGCAGA
GAGGGCGCCAGTGCTCACTACTTTTTATAATTCTCAACTTCTTTTTCCAGACTCAGTTCGTATATATAGA
CCTATTTTCAATTTAACGTCGGGGCCTCAACTTTGTATAATAAAGTTGAACGAGAAACGTAAAATGATAT
AAATATCAATATATTAAATTAGATTTTGCATAAAAAACAGACTACATAATACTGTAAAACACAACATATC
CAGTCACTATGGGCCGCATTAGGCACCCCAGGCTTTACACTTTATGCTTCCGGCTCGTATAATGTGTGGA
TTTTGAGTTAGGATCCGTCGAGATTTTCAGGAGCTACGCGGAACCCCTATTTGTTTATTTTTCTAAATAC
ATTCAAATATGTATCCGCTCATGAGACAATAACCCTGATAAATGCTTCAATAATATTGAAAAAGGAAGAG
TATGAGTATTCAACATTTCCGTGTCGCCCTTATTCCCTTTTTTGCGGCATTTTGCCTTCCTGTTTTTGCT
CACCCAGAAACGCTGGTGAAAGTAAAAGATGCTGAAGATCAGTTGGGTGCACGAGTGGGTTACATCGAAC
TGGATCTCAACAGCGGTAAGATCCTTGAGAGTTTTCGCCCCGAAGAACGTTTTCCAATGATGAGCACTTT
TAAAGTTCTGCTATGTGGCGCGGTATTATCCCGTATTGACGCCGGGCAAGAGCAACTCGGTCGCCGCATA
CACTATTCTCAGAATGACTTGGTTGAGTACTCACCAGTCACAGAAAAGCATCTTACGGATGGCATGACAG
TAAGAGAATTATGCAGTGCTGCCATAACCATGAGTGATAACACTGCGGCCAACTTACTTCTGACAACGAT
CGGAGGACCGAAGGAGCTAACCGCTTTTTTGCACAACATGGGGGATCATGTAACTCGCCTTGATCGTTGG
GAACCGGAGCTGAATGAAGCCATACCAAACGACGAGCGTGACACCACGATGCCTGTAGCAATGGCAACAA
CGTTGCGCAAACTATTAACTGGCGAACTACTTACTCTAGCTTCCCGGCAACAATTAATAGACTGGATGGA
GGCGGATAAAGTTGCAGGACCACTTCTGCGCTCGGCCCTTCCGGCTGGCTGGTTTATTGCTGATAAATCT
GGAGCCGGTGAGCGTGGGTCCCGCGGTATCATTGCAGCACTGGGGCCAGATGGTAAGCCCTCCCGTATCG
TAGTTATCTACACGACGGGGAGTCAGGCAACTATGGATGAACGAAATAGACAGATCGCTGAGATAGGTGC
CTCACTGATTAAGCATTGGTAATGGATCCGGCTTACTAAAAGCCAGATAACAGTATGCGTATTTGCGCGC
TGATTTTTGCGGTATAAGAATATATACTGATATGTATACCCGAAGTATGTCAAAAAGAGGTATGCTATGA
AGCAGCGTATTACAGTGACAGTTGACAGCGACAGCTATCAGTTGCTCAAGGCATATATGATGTCAATATC
TCCGGTCTGGTAAGCACAACCATGCAGAATGAAGCCCGTCGTCTGCGTGCCGAACGCTGGAAAGCGGAAA
ATCAGGAAGGGATGGCTGAGGTCGCCCGGTTTATTGAAATGAACGGCTCTTTTGCTGACGAGAACAGGGG
CTGGTGAAATGCAGTTTAAGGTTTACACCTATAAAAGAGAGAGCCGTTATCGTCTGTTTGTGGATGTACA
GAGTGATATTATCGATACACCGGGCCGTCGCATGGTTATTCCACTTGCGTCTGCGCGCTTGCTCTCAGAT
AAAGTCTCCCGTGAACTTTACCCGGTGGTGCATATCGGGGATGAAAGCTGGCGCATGATGACCACCGATA
TGGCCAGTGTGCCGGTTTCCGTTATCGGGGAAGAAGTGGCTGATCTCAGCCACCGCGAAAATGACATCAA
AAACGCCATTAACCTGATGTTCTGGGGAATATAATGTCAGGCTCCCTTATACACAGCCAGTCTGCACGTC
GCATAGTGACTGGATATGTTGTGTTTTACAGTATTATGTAGTCTGTTTTTTATGCAAAATCTAATTTAAT
ATATTGATATTTATATCATTTTACGTTTCTCGTTCAACTTTTCTATACAAAGTTGTCCAGCTGGAGCGAG
ACCGGAGCAATGGTTAATTCGAGCTCGCCCGGGGATCTAATTCAATTAGAGACTAATTCAATTAGAGCTA
ATTCAATTAGGATCCAAGCTTATCGATTTCGAACCCTCGACCGCCGGAGTATAAATAGAGGCGCTTCGTC
TACGGAGCGACAATTCAATTCAAACAAGCAAAGTGAACACGTCGCTAAGCGAAAGCTAAGCAAATAAACA
AGCGCAGCTGAACAAGCTAAACAATCGGATGAAAATTGAAGAGGGCAAGTTGGTCATCTGGATTAATGGA
GATAAGGGCTATAATGGACTGGCAGAGGTTGGAAAAAAATTTGAGAAGGATACAGGCATTAAGGTCACAG
TTGAGCATCCAGATAAGTTGGAGGAGAAGTTCCCGCAGGTGGCTGCGACGGGTGACGGACCCGACATCAT
ATTCTGGGCTCATGACCGTTTCGGAGGATACGCCCAGTCCGGCTTGTTGGCGGAAATTACCCCTGATAAA
GCTTTTCAGGACAAACTCTACCCCTTCACCTGGGATGCTGTCCGATACAACGGCAAGCTCATTGCATACC
CCATTGCAGTTGAAGCACTGAGTCTGATTTACAATAAAGACCTGTTGCCGAATCCTCCGAAGACCTGGGA
GGAGATTCCCGCTCTGGACAAGGAGCTGAAGGCTAAGGGCAAGTCCGCCCTGATGTTCAACCTGCAAGAG
CCGTACTTTACTTGGCCCCTGATCGCAGCCGACGGCGGATACGCCTTCAAATACGAGAACGGAAAGTACG
ATATAAAGGATGTCGGAGTCGACAACGCCGGCGCTAAAGCAGGCCTGACTTTCCTGGTGGACCTCATAAA
GAACAAGCATATGAATGCCGACACCGATTACAGTATAGCGGAAGCCGCGTTCAACAAGGGCGAGACTGCC
ATGACAATAAACGGACCCTGGGCATGGTCCAACATTGACACGAGCAAGGTGAACTACGGTGTAACGGTGT
TGCCTACGTTCAAGGGACAGCCGAGTAAACCATTCGTTGGCGTTTTGTCGGCTGGAATTAATGCTGCTAG
TCCCAATAAGGAGTTGGCTAAGGAGTTCTTGGAGAACTACTTGCTGACAGACGAGGGCTTGGAGGCAGTA
AACAAGGATAAGCCCCTGGGTGCGGTTGCCCTCAAGTCCTATGAAGAAGAGCTCGTAAAAGACCCGCGTA
TTGCTGCGACCATGGAGAATGCCCAGAAGGGTGAGATTATGCCCAATATACCCCAGATGTCCGCGTTTTG
GTATGCAGTTCGCACCGCGGTTATAAACGCAGCCTCGGGACGGCAGACCGTGGATGAGGACTTGAAAGAC
GCCCAGACACGCATAACCAAACAGTTTCGCGACCATATGGTTCTGCATGAATATGTCAACGCAGCAGGCA
TTACTTAAAGATCATAATCAGCCATACCACATTTGTAGAGGTTTTACTTGCTTTAAAAAACCTCCCACAC
CTCCCCCTGAACCTGAAACATAAAATGAATGCAATTGTTGTTGTTAACTTGTTTATTGCAGCTTATAATG
GTTACAAATAAAGCAATAGCATCACAAATTTCACAAATAAAGCATTTTTTTCACTGCATTCTAGTTGTGG
TTTGTCCAAACTCATCAATGTATCTTAAAGCTTATCGATACGCCCATGGTCTCACCATCAACTTTGTATA
CAAAAGTTGAACGAGAAACGTAAAATGATATAAATATCAATATATTAAATTAGATTTTGCATAAAAAACA
GACTACATAATACTGTAAAACACAACATATCCAGTCACTATGGGCCGCATTAGGCACCCCAGGCTTTACA
CTTTATGCTTCCGGCTCGTATAATGTGTGGATTTTGAGTTAGGATCCGTCGAGATTTTCAGGAGCTAAGG
AAGCTAAAATGGAGAAAAAAATCACTGGATATACCACCGTTGATATATCCCAATGGCATCGTAAAGAACA
TTTTGAGGCATTTCAGTCAGTTGCTCAATGTACCTATAACCAGACCGTTCAGCTGGATATTACGGCCTTT
TTAAAGACCGTAAAGAAAAATAAGCACAAGTTTTATCCGGCCTTTATTCACATTCTTGCCCGCCTGATGA
ATGCTCATCCGGAATTCCGTATGGCAATGAAAGACGGTGAGCTGGTGATATGGGATAGTGTTCACCCTTG
TTACACCGTTTTCCATGAGCAAACTGAAACGTTTTCATCGCTCTGGAGTGAATACCACGACGATTTCCGG
CAGTTTCTACACATATATTCGCAAGATGTGGCGTGTTACGGTGAAAACCTGGCCTATTTCCCTAAAGGGT
TTATTGAGAATATGTTTTTCGTGTCAGCCAATCCCTGGGTGAGTTTCACCAGTTTTGATTTAAACGTGGC
CAATATGGACAACTTCTTCGCCCCCGTTTTCACCATGGGCAAATATTATACGCAAGGCGACAAGGTGCTG
ATGCCGCTGGCGATTCAGGTTCATCATGCCGTTTGTGATGGCTTCCATGTCGGCAGAATGCTTAATGAAT
TACAACAGTACTGCGATGAGTGGCAGGGCGGGGCGTAAACGCGTGGCACATATACCTGCCGTTCACTATT
ATTTAGTGAAATGAGATATTATGATATTTTCTGAATTGTGATTAAAAAGGCAACTTTATGCCCATGCAAC
AGAAACTATAAAAAATACAGAGAATGAAAAGAAACAGATAGATTTTTTAGTTCTTTAGGCCCGTAGTCTG
CAAATCCTTTTATGATTTTCTATCAAACAAAAGAGGAAAATAGACCAGTTGCAATCCAAACGAGAGTCTA
ATAGAATGAGGTCGAAAAGTAAATCGCGCGGGTTTGTTACTGATAAAGCAGGCAAGACCTAAAATGTGTA
AAGGGCAAAGTGTATACTTTGGCGTCACCCCTTACATATTTTAGGTCTTTTTTTATTGTGCGTAACTAAC
TTGCCATCTTCAAACAGGAGGGCTGGAAGAAGCAGACCGCTAACACAGTACATAAAAAAGGAGACATGAA
CGATGAACATCAAAAAGTTTGCAAAACAAGCAACAGTATTAACCTTTACTACCGCACTGCTGGCAGGAGG
CGCAACTCAAGCGTTTGCGAAAGAAACGAACCAAAAGCCATATAAGGAAACATACGGCATTTCCCATATT
ACACGCCATGATATGCTGCAAATCCCTGAACAGCAAAAAAATGAAAAATATCAAGTTCCTGAATTCGATT
CGTCCACAATTAAAAATATCTCTTCTGCAAAAGGCCTGGACGTTTGGGACAGCTGGCCATTACAAAACGC
TGACGGCACTGTCGCAAACTATCACGGCTACCACATCGTCTTTGCATTAGCCGGAGATCCTAAAAATGCG
GATGACACATCGATTTACATGTTCTATCAAAAAGTCGGCGAAACTTCTATTGACAGCTGGAAAAACGCTG
GCCGCGTCTTTAAAGACAGCGACAAATTCGATGCAAATGATTCTATCCTAAAAGACCAAACACAAGAATG
GTCAGGTTCAGCCACATTTACATCTGACGGAAAAATCCGTTTATTCTACACTGATTTCTCCGGTAAACAT
TACGGCAAACAAACACTGACAACTGCACAAGTTAACGTATCAGCATCAGACAGCTCTTTGAACATCAACG
GTGTAGAGGATTATAAATCAATCTTTGACGGTGACGGAAAAACGTATCAAAATGTACAGCAGTTCATCGA
TGAAGGCAACTACAGCTCAGGCGACAACCATACGCTGAGAGATCCTCACTACGTAGAAGATAAAGGCCAC
AAATACTTAGTATTTGAAGCAAACACTGGAACTGAAGATGGCTACCAAGGCGAAGAATCTTTATTTAACA
AAGCATACTATGGCAAAAGCACATCATTCTTCCGTCAAGAAAGTCAAAAACTTCTGCAAAGCGATAAAAA
ACGCACGGCTGAGTTAGCAAACGGCGCTCTCGGTATGATTGAGCTAAACGATGATTACACACTGAAAAAA
GTGATGAAACCGCTGATTGCATCTAACACAGTAACAGATGAAATTGAACGCGCGAACGTCTTTAAAATGA
ACGGCAAATGGTACCTGTTCACTGACTCCCGCGGATCAAAAATGACGATTGACGGCATTACGTCTAACGA
TATTTACATGCTTGGTTATGTTTCTAATTCTTTAACTGGCCCATACAAGCCGCTGAACAAAACTGGCCTT
GTGTTAAAAATGGATCTTGATCCTAACGATGTAACCTTTACTTACTCACACTTCGCTGTACCTCAAGCGA
AAGGAAACAATGTCGTGATTACAAGCTATATGACAAACAGAGGATTCTACGCAGACAAACAATCAACGTT
TGCGCCAAGCTTCCTGCTGAACATCAAAGGCAAGAAAACATCTGTTGTCAAAGACAGCATCCTTGAACAA
GGACAATTAACAGTTAACAAATAAATGTCAGGCTCCCTTATACACAGCCAGTCTGCACGTCGCATAGTGA
CTGGATATGTTGTGTTTTACAGTATTATGTAGTCTGTTTTTTATGCAAAATCTAATTTAATATATTGATA
TTTATATCATTTTACGTTTCTCGTTCAACTTTTTAATACAAAGTTGCCTCCGGAACATAATGGTGCATCT
AGATGCCCATTCCTGTAGACTTCTTAATTAAGACGTCAGAATTCTCGAGGCGGCCGCATGTGAGTCTCCC
TATAGTGAGTCGTATTAATTTCGCGGGCGCGTCAGCGGGAGAGCCGTTGTAAGGCGGCAGACTTTGCTCA
TGTTACCGATGCTATTCGGAAGAACGGCAACTAAGCTGCCGGGTTTGAAACACGGATGATCTCGCGGAGG
GTAGCATGTTGATTGTAACGATGACAGAGCGTTGCTGCCTGTGATCAATTCGGGCACGAACCCAGTGGAC
ATAAGCCTGTTCGGTTCGTAAGCTGTAATGCAAGTAGCGTATGCGCTCACGCAACTGGTCCAGAACCTTG
ACCGAACGCAGCGGTGGTAACGGCGCAGTGGCGGTTTTCATGGCTTGTTATGACTGTTTTTT
